>Addgene plasmid #136038 | PLKO.1-G3BP1-3'UTR | addgene full sequence | sequence record 269246 | Addgene NGS Result
CGAAGGAATAGAAGAAGAAGGTGGAGAGAGAGACAGAGACAGATCCATTCGATTAGTGAACGGATCTCGA
CGGTATCGATCACGAGACTAGCCTCGAGCGGCCGCCCCCTTCACCGAGGGCCTATTTCCCATGATTCCTT
CATATTTGCATATACGATACAAGGCTGTTAGAGAGATAATTGGAATTAATTTGACTGTAAACACAAAGAT
ATTAGTACAAAATACGTGACGTAGAAAGTAATAATTTCTTGGGTAGTTTGCAGTTTTAAAATTATGTTTT
AAAATGGACTATCATATGCTTACCGTAACTTGAAAGTATTTCGATTTCTTGGCTTTATATATCTTGTGGA
AAGGACGAAACACCGGGCCTGTAAGAAATACAGGATTCTCGAGAATCCTGTATTTCTTACAGGCTTTTTG
AATTCTCGACCTCGAGACAAATGGCAGTATTCATCCACAATTTTAAAAGAAAAGGGGGGATTGGGGGGTA
CAGTGCAGGGGAAAGAATAGTAGACATAATAGCAACAGACATACAAACTAAAGAATTACAAAAACAAATT
ACAAAAATTCAAAATTTTCGGGTTTATTACAGGGACAGCAGAGATCCACTTTGGCCGCGGCTCGAGGGGG
TTGGGGTTGCGCCTTTTCCAAGGCAGCCCTGGGTTTGCGCAGGGACGCGGCTGCTCTGGGCGTGGTTCCG
GGAAACGCAGCGGCGCCGACCCTGGGTCTCGCACATTCTTCACGTCCGTTCGCAGCGTCACCCGGATCTT
CGCCGCTACCCTTGTGGGCCCCCCGGCGACGCTTCCTGCTCCGCCCCTAAGTCGGGAAGGTTCCTTGCGG
TTCGCGGCGTGCCGGACGTGACAAACGGAAGCCGCACGTCTCACTAGTACCCTCGCAGACGGACAGCGCC
AGGGAGCAATGGCAGCGCGCCGACCGCGATGGGCTGTGGCCAATAGCGGCTGCTCAGCAGGGCGCGCCGA
GAGCAGCGGCCGGGAAGGGGCGGTGCGGGAGGCGGGGTGTGGGGCGGTAGTGTGGGCCCTGTTCCTGCCC
GCGCGGTGTTCCGCATTCTGCAAGCCTCCGGAGCGCACGTCGGCAGTCGGCTCCCTCGTTGACCGAATCA
CCGACCTCTCTCCCCAGGGGGATCCACCGGAGCTTACCATGACCGAGTACAAGCCCACGGTGCGCCTCGC
CACCCGCGACGACGTCCCCAGGGCCGTACGCACCCTCGCCGCCGCGTTCGCCGACTACCCCGCCACGCGC
CACACCGTCGATCCGGACCGCCACATCGAGCGGGTCACCGAGCTGCAAGAACTCTTCCTCACGCGCGTCG
GGCTCGACATCGGCAAGGTGTGGGTCGCGGACGACGGCGCCGCGGTGGCGGTCTGGACCACGCCGGAGAG
CGTCGAAGCGGGGGCGGTGTTCGCCGAGATCGGCCCGCGCATGGCCGAGTTGAGCGGTTCCCGGCTGGCC
GCGCAGCAACAGATGGAAGGCCTCCTGGCGCCGCACCGGCCCAAGGAGCCCGCGTGGTTCCTGGCCACCG
TCGGCGTCTCGCCCGACCACCAGGGCAAGGGTCTGGGCAGCGCCGTCGTGCTCCCCGGAGTGGAGGCGGC
CGAGCGCGCCGGGGTGCCCGCCTTCCTGGAGACCTCCGCGCCCCGCAACCTCCCCTTCTACGAGCGGCTC
GGCTTCACCGTCACCGCCGACGTCGAGGTGCCCGAAGGACCGCGCACCTGGTGCATGACCCGCAAGCCCG
GTGCCTGACGCCCGCCCCACGACCCGCAGCGCCCGACCGAAAGGAGCGCACGACCCCATGCATCGGTACC
TTTAAGACCAATGACTTACAAGGCAGCTGTAGATCTTAGCCACTTTTTAAAAGAAAAGGGGGGACTGGAA
GGGCTAATTCACTCCCAACGAAGACAAGATCTGCTTTTTGCTTGTACTGGGTCTCTCTGGTTAGACCAGA
TCTGAGCCTGGGAGCTCTCTGGCTAACTAGGGAACCCACTGCTTAAGCCTCAATAAAGCTTGCCTTGAGT
GCTTCAAGTAGTGTGTGCCCGTCTGTTGTGTGACTCTGGTAACTAGAGATCCCTCAGACCCTTTTAGTCA
GTGTGGAAAATCTCTAGCAGTAGTAGTTCATGTCATCTTATTATTCAGTATTTATAACTTGCAAAGAAAT
GAATATCAGAGAGTGAGAGGAACTTGTTTATTGCAGCTTATAATGGTTACAAATAAAGCAATAGCATCAC
AAATTTCACAAATAAAGCATTTTTTTCACTGCATTCTAGTTGTGGTTTGTCCAAACTCATCAATGTATCT
TATCATGTCTGGCTCTAGCTATCCCGCCCCTAACTCCGCCCATCCCGCCCCTAACTCCGCCCAGTTCCGC
CCATTCTCCGCCCCATGGCTGACTAATTTTTTTTATTTATGCAGAGGCCGAGGCCGCCTCGGCCTCTGAG
CTATTCCAGAAGTAGTGAGGAGGCTTTTTTGGAGGCCTAGGGACGTACCCAATTCGCCCTATAGTGAGTC
GTATTACGCGCGCTCACTGGCCGTCGTTTTACAACGTCGTGACTGGGAAAACCCTGGCGTTACCCAACTT
AATCGCCTTGCAGCACATCCCCCTTTCGCCAGCTGGCGTAATAGCGAAGAGGCCCGCACCGATCGCCCTT
CCCAACAGTTGCGCAGCCTGAATGGCGAATGGG
[124 nt withheld, positions 2694-2817]
C
[91 nt withheld, positions 2819-2909]
A
[49 nt withheld, positions 2911-2959]
CCTTTGACGTTGGAGTCCACGTTCTTT
[37 nt withheld, positions 2987-3023]
ACCCTATCTCGGTCTATTCTTTTGATTTATAAGGGATTTTGCCGATTTCGGCCTATTGGTTAAAAAATGA
GCTGATTTAACAAAAATTTAACGCGAATTTTAACAAAATATTAACGCTTACAATTTAGGTGGCACTTTTC
GGGGAAATGTGCGCGGAACCCCTATTTGTTTATTTTTCTAAATACATTCAAATATGTATCCGCTCATGAG
ACAATAACCCTGATAAATGCTTCAATAATATTGAAAAAGGAAGAGTATGAGTATTCAACATTTCCGTGTC
GCCCTTATTCCCTTTTTTGCGGCATTTTGCCTTCCTGTTTTTGCTCACCCAGAAACGCTGGTGAAAGTAA
AAGATGCTGAAGATCAGTTGGGTGCACGAGTGGGTTACATCGAACTGGATCTCAACAGCGGTAAGATCCT
TGAGAGTTTTCGCCCCGAAGAACGTTTTCCAATGATGAGCACTTTTAAAGTTCTGCTATGTGGCGCGGTA
TTATCCCGTATTGACGCCGGGCAAGAGCAACTCGGTCGCCGCATACACTATTCTCAGAATGACTTGGTTG
AGTACTCACCAGTCACAGAAAAGCATCTTACGGATGGCATGACAGTAAGAGAATTATGCAGTGCTGCCAT
AACCATGAGTGATAACACTGCGGCCAACTTACTTCTGACAACGATCGGAGGACCGAAGGAGCTAACCGCT
TTTTTGCACAACATGGGGGATCATGTAACTCGCCTTGATCGTTGGGAACCGGAGCTGAATGAAGCCATAC
CAAACGACGAGCGTGACACCACGATGCCTGTAGCAATGGCAACAACGTTGCGCAAACTATTAACTGGCGA
ACTACTTACTCTAGCTTCCCGGCAACAATTAATAGACTGGATGGAGGCGGATAAAGTTGCAGGACCACTT
CTGCGCTCGGCCCTTCCGGCTGGCTGGTTTATTGCTGATAAATCTGGAGCCGGTGAGCGTGGGTCTCGCG
GTATCATTGCAGCACTGGGGCCAGATGGTAAGCCCTCCCGTATCGTAGTTATCTACACGACGGGGAGTCA
GGCAACTATGGATGAACGAAATAGACAGATCGCTGAGATAGGTGCCTCACTGATTAAGCATTGGTAACTG
TCAGACCAAGTTTACTCATATATACTTTAGATTGATTTAAAACTTCATTTTTAATTTAAAAGGATCTAGG
TGAAGATCCTTTTTGATAATCTCATGACCAAAATCCCTTAACGTGAGTTTTCGTTCCACTGAGCGTCAGA
CCCCGTAGAAAAGATCAAAGGATCTTCTTGAGATCCTTTTTTTCTGCGCGTAATCTGCTGCTTGCAAACA
AAAAAACCACCGCTACCAGCGGTGGTTTGTTTGCCGGATCAAGAGCTACCAACTCTTTTTCCGAAGGTAA
CTGGCTTCAGCAGAGCGCAGATACCAAATACTGTTCTTCTAGTGTAGCCGTAGTTAGGCCACCACTTCAA
GAACTCTGTAGCACCGCCTACATACCTCGCTCTGCTAATCCTGTTACCAGTGGCTGCTGCCAGTGGCGAT
AAGTCGTGTCTTACCGGGTTGGACTCAAGACGATAGTTACCGGATAAGGCGCAGCGGTCGGGCTGAACGG
GGGGTTCGTGCACACAGCCCAGCTTGGAGCGAACGACCTACACCGAACTGAGATACCTACAGCGTGAGCT
ATGAGAAAGCGCCACGCTTCCCGAAGGGAGAAAGGCGGACAGGTATCCGGTAAGCGGCAGGGTCGGAACA
GGAGAGCGCACGAGGGAGCTTCCAGGGGGAAACGCCTGGTATCTTTATAGTCCTGTCGGGTTTCGCCACC
TCTGACTTGAGCGTCGATTTTTGTGATGCTCGTCAGGGGGGCGGAGCCTATGGAAAAACGCCAGCAACGC
GGCCTTTTTACGGTTCCTGGCCTTTTGCTGGCCTTTTGCTCACATGTTCTTTCCTGCGTTATCCCCTGAT
TCTGTGGATAACCGTATTACCGCCTTTGAGTGAGCTGATACCGCTCGCCGCAGCCGAACGACCGAGCGCA
GCGAGTCAGTGAGCGAGGAAGCGGAAGAGCGCCCAATACGCAAACCGCCTCTCCCCGCGCGTTGGCCGAT
TCATTAATGCAGCTGGCACGACAGGTTTCCCGACTGGAAAGCGGGCAGTGAGCGCAACGCAATTAATGTG
AGTTAGCTCACTCATTAGGCACCCCAGGCTTTACACTTTATGCTTCCGGCTCGTATGTTGTGTGGAATTG
TGAGCGGATAACAATTTCACACAGGAAACAGCTATGACCATGATTACGCCAAGCGCGCAATTAACCCTCA
CTAAAGGGAACAAAAGCTGGAGCTGCAAGCTTAATGTAGTCTTATGCAATACTCTTGTAGTCTTGCAACA
TGGTAACGATGAGTTAGCAACATGCCTTACAAGGAGAGAAAAAGCACCGTGCATGCCGATTGGTGGAAGT
AAGGTGGTACGATCGTGCCTTATTAGGAAGGCAACAGACGGGTCTGACATGGATTGGACGAACCACTGAA
TTGCCGCATTGCAGAGATATTGTATTTAAGTGCCTAGCTCGATACATAAACGGGTCTCTCTGGTTAGACC
AGATCTGAGCCTGGGAGCTCTCTGGCTAACTAGGGAACCCACTGCTTAAGCCTCAATAAAGCTTGCCTTG
AGTGCTTCAAGTAGTGTGTGCCCGTCTGTTGTGTGACTCTGGTAACTAGAGATCCCTCAGACCCTTTTAG
TCAGTGTGGAAAATCTCTAGCAGTGGCGCCCGAACAGGGACTTGAAAGCGAAAGGGAAACCAGAGGAGCT
CTCTCGACGCAGGACTCGGCTTGCTGAAGCGCGCACGGCAAGAGGCGAGGGGCGGCGACTGGTGAGTACG
CCAAAAATTTTGACTAGCGGAGGCTAGAAGGAGAGAGATGGGTGCGAGAGCGTCAGTATTAAGCGGGGGA
GAATTAGATCGCGATGGGAAAAAATTCGGTTAAGGCCAGGGGGAAAGAAAAAATATAAATTAAAACATAT
AGTATGGGCAAGCAGGGAGCTAGAACGATTCGCAGTTAATCCTGGCCTGTTAGAAACATCAGAAGGCTGT
AGACAAATACTGGGACAGCTACAACCATCCCTTCAGACAGGATCAGAAGAACTTAGATCATTATATAATA
CAGTAGCAACCCTCTATTGTGTGCATCAAAGGATAGAGATAAAAGACACCAAGGAAGCTTTAGACAAGAT
AGAGGAAGAGCAAAACAAAAGTAAGACCACCGCACAGCAAGCGGCCGCTGATCTTCAGACCTGGAGGAGG
AGATATGAGGGACAATTGGAGAAGTGAATTATATAAATATAAAGTAGTAAAAATTGAACCATTAGGAGTA
GCACCCACCAAGGCAAAGAGAAGAGTGGTGCAGAGAGAAAAAAGAGCAGTGGGAATAGGAGCTTTGTTCC
TTGGGTTCTTGGGAGCAGCAGGAAGCACTATGGGCGCAGCGTCAATGACGCTGACGGTACAGGCCAGACA
ATTATTGTCTGGTATAGTGCAGCAGCAGAACAATTTGCTGAGGGCTATTGAGGCGCAACAGCATCTGTTG
CAACTCACAGTCTGGGGCATCAAGCAGCTCCAGGCAAGAATCCTGGCTGTGGAAAGATACCTAAAGGATC
AACAGCTCCTGGGGATTTGGGGTTGCTCTGGAAAACTCATTTGCACCACTGCTGTGCCTTGGAATGCTAG
TTGGAGTAATAAATCTCTGGAACAGATTTGGAATCACACGACCTGGATGGAGTGGGACAGAGAAATTAAC
AATTACACAAGCTTAATACACTCCTTAATTGAAGAATCGCAAAACCAGCAAGAAAAGAATGAACAAGAAT
TATTGGAATTAGATAAATGGGCAAGTTTGTGGAATTGGTTTAACATAACAAATTGGCTGTGGTATATAAA
ATTATTCATAATGATAGTAGGAGGCTTGGTAGGTTTAAGAATAGTTTTTGCTGTACTTTCTATAGTGAAT
AGAGTTAGGCAGGGATATTCACCATTATCGTTTCAGACCCACCTCCCAACCCCGAGGGGACCCGACAGGC
C
Features (pLannotate 1.2.2; 25 found; start..end, strand, type, name):
    116..356     +  promoter       U6 promoter: RNA polymerase III promoter for human U6 snRNA
    461..578     +  misc_feature   cPPT/CTS: central polypurine tract and central termination sequence of HIV-1
    627..1137    +  promoter       hPGK promoter: human phosphoglycerate kinase 1 promoter
   1159..1758    +  CDS            PuroR: puromycin N-acetyltransferase; pac from Streptomyces alboniger; confers resistance to puromycin
   1801..1884    +  CDS            nef (fragment): NEF_HV1Z2 - Experimental evidence at protein level: Swiss-Prot protein existence level 1. Extracellular Nef protein targets CD4(+) T-lymphocytes for apoptosis by interacting with CXCR4 surface receptors. From Human immunodeficiency virus type 1 group M subtype D (isolate Z2/CDC-Z34) (HIV-1).
   1886..2119    +  LTR            3' LTR (ΔU3): self-inactivating 3' long terminal repeat (LTR) from HIV-1
   2191..2312    +  polyA_signal   SV40 poly(A) signal: SV40 polyadenylation signal
   2352..2487    +  rep_origin     SV40 ori: SV40 origin of replication
   2508..2526    -  promoter       T7 promoter: promoter for bacteriophage T7 RNA polymerase
   2534..2689    +  CDS            lacZα (fragment): LacZα fragment of β-galactosidase; lacZ fragment
   2694..3122    +  rep_origin     f1 ori (sequence partly withheld): f1 bacteriophage origin of replication; arrow indicates direction of (+) strand synthesis
   3175..3279    +  promoter       AmpR promoter: bla
   3280..4140    +  CDS            AmpR: β-lactamase; bla; confers resistance to ampicillin, carbenicillin, and related antibiotics
   4311..4899    +  rep_origin     ori: high-copy-number ColE1/pMB1/pBR322/pUC origin of replication
   5082..5174    +  CDS            lacI (fragment): lac repressor; lacI; The lac repressor binds to the lac operator to inhibit transcription in E. coli. This inhibition can be relieved by adding lactose or isopropyl-β-D-thiogalactopyranoside (IPTG).
   5187..5208    +  protein_bind   CAP binding site: CAP binding activates transcription in the presence of cAMP. E. coli catabolite activator protein
   5223..5253    +  promoter       lac promoter: promoter for the E. coli lac operon
   5261..5277    +  protein_bind   lac operator: The lac repressor binds to the lac operator to inhibit transcription in E. coli. This inhibition can be relieved by adding lactose or isopropyl-β-D-thiogalactopyranoside (IPTG). lac repressor encoded by lacI
   5322..5340    +  promoter       T3 promoter: promoter for bacteriophage T3 RNA polymerase
   5368..5594    +  promoter       RSV promoter: Rous sarcoma virus enhancer/promoter
   5595..5775    +  LTR            5' LTR (truncated): truncated 5' long terminal repeat (LTR) from HIV-1
   5822..5947    +  misc_feature   HIV-1 Ψ: packaging signal of human immunodeficiency virus type 1
   5931..6294    +  CDS            HIV-1 gag (fragment): gag protein from human immunodeficiency virus 1; gag
   6440..6673    +  misc_feature   RRE: The Rev response element (RRE) of HIV-1 allows for Rev-dependent mRNA export from the nucleus to the cytoplasm.
   7050..66      +  CDS            Rev (fragment) (across the origin): human immunodeficiency virus 1 (HIV-1) Rev protein; rev; enhances nuclear export of unspliced and incompletely spliced viral mRNAs
