[The description below was written by a language model from this plasmid's Addgene catalogue record and pLannotate feature annotations shown in this document.]
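Description:
PLKO.1-G3BP1-3'UTR is a lentiviral shRNA vector built on the pLKO.1 backbone for knockdown of human G3BP1 in mammalian cells. The insert is a short hairpin whose target lies in the 3' untranslated region of the G3BP1 transcript. It is not annotated as a separate feature, but it presumably occupies the gap between the human U6 RNA polymerase III promoter and the cPPT/CTS element, where U6 would drive its transcription. Because the hairpin targets the 3'UTR rather than the coding sequence, it should deplete endogenous G3BP1 while sparing exogenous G3BP1 cDNAs that lack the native UTR. This makes such constructs convenient for knockdown-and-rescue experiments, although the record does not state that use explicitly.

The transfer cassette has a third-generation, self-inactivating layout. An RSV promoter fused to a truncated HIV-1 5' LTR produces the genomic RNA in packaging cells. It is followed by the Ψ packaging signal with a gag fragment, the Rev response element for Rev-dependent nuclear export, and the cPPT/CTS, which aids nuclear import of the viral genome. The cassette ends in a ΔU3 3' LTR that disables LTR promoter activity after integration. Downstream of the hairpin, a human PGK promoter drives puromycin N-acetyltransferase, allowing selection of transduced cells with puromycin.

In bacteria the plasmid is maintained through a high-copy ColE1/pUC-type origin and β-lactamase (ampicillin resistance). The backbone also carries an f1 origin, an SV40 origin and poly(A) signal, T7 and T3 promoters, and remnants of lac sequences. The full sequence is 7,084 nt. The associated publication concerns structure-mediated RNA decay involving UPF1 and G3BP1.
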