Addgene plasmid #136038: PLKO.1-G3BP1-3'UTR
Purpose: G3BP1 shRNA (Targeting 3'UTR) inserted into the PLKO.1 plasmid (GCCTGTAAGAAATACAGGATT)
Depositing lab: Anthony Leung. Depositing organization: Johns Hopkins School of Public Health. Publication: Structure-Mediated RNA Decay by UPF1 and G3BP1. Fischer JW, Busa VF, Shao Y, Leung AKL. Mol Cell. 2020 Apr 2;78(1):70-84.e6. doi: 10.1016/j.molcel.2020.01.021. Epub 2020 Feb 3. PubMed 32017897.
Backbone
  Vector backbone: PLKO.1
  Vector type: Mammalian Expression, Lentiviral
  Selectable markers: Puromycin
Growth in bacteria
  Bacterial resistance: Ampicillin, 100 μg/mL
  Growth temperature: 30°C
  Growth strain: NEB Stable
  Copy number: Unknown
Gene/Insert
  Gene/Insert name: G3BP1
  gRNA/shRNA sequence: GCCTGTAAGAAATACAGGATT
  Species: H. sapiens (human)
  Entrez Gene: G3BP1 (a.k.a. G3BP, HDH-VIII)
Terms and licenses: Academic/Nonprofit Terms; Industry Terms: Not Available to Industry
How to cite: PLKO.1-G3BP1-3'UTR was a gift from Anthony Leung (Addgene plasmid # 136038 ; http://n2t.net/addgene:136038 ; RRID:Addgene_136038)
